>Addgene plasmid #208939 | pCHA_OROV_NSs | addgene full sequence | sequence record 419030 | Addgene NGS Result
TAAACTTGGTCTGACAGTTACCAATGCTTAATCAGTGAGGCACCTATCTCAGCGATCTGTCTATTTCGTT
CATCCATAGTTGCATTTAAATTTCCGAACTCTCCAAGGCCCTCGTCGGAAAATCTTCAAACCTTTCGTCC
GATCCATCTTGCAGGCTACCTCTCGAACGAACTATCGCAAGTCTCTTGGCCGGCCTTGCGCCTTGGCTAT
TGCTTGGCAGCGCCTATCGCCAGGTATTACTCCAATCCCGAATATCCGAGATCGGGATCACCCGAGAGAA
GTTCAACCTACATCCTCAATCCCGATCTATCCGAGATCCGAGGAATATCGAAATCGGGGCGCGCCTGGCC
TCCGCGCCGGGTTTTGGCGCCTCCCGCGGGCGCCCCCCTCGTCACGGCGAGCGCTGCCACGTCAGACGAA
GGGCGCAGGAGCGTCCTGATCCTTCCGCCCGGACGCTCAGGACAGCGGCCCGCTGCTCATAAGACTCGGC
CTTAGAACCCCAGTATCAGCAGAAGGACATTTTAGGACGGGACTTGGGTGACTCTAGGGCACTGGTTTTC
TTTCCAGAGAGCGGAACAGGCGAGGAAAAGTAGTCCCTTCTCGGCGATTCTGCGGAGGGATCTCCGTGGG
GCGGTGAACGCCGATGATTATATAAGGACGCGCCGGGTGTGGCACAGCTAGTTCCGTCGCAGCCGGGATT
TGGGTCGCGGTTCTTGTTTGTGGATCGCTGTGATCGTCACTTGGTGAGTAGCGGGCTGCTGGGCTGGCCG
GGGCTTTCGTGGCCGCCGGGCCGCTCGGTGGGACGGAAGCGTGTGGAGAGACCGCCAAGGGCTGTAGTCT
GGGTCCGCGAGCAAGGTTGCCCTGAACTGGGGGTTGGGGGGAGCGCAGCAAAATGGCGGCTGTTCCCGAG
TCTTGAATGGAAGACGCTTGTGAGGCGGGCTGTGAGGTCGTTGAAACAAGGTGGGGGGCATGGTGGGCGG
CAAGAACCCAAGGTCTTGAGCCCTTCGCTAATGCGGGAAAGCTCTTATTCGGGTGAGATGGGCTGGGCAC
CATCTGGGGACCCTGACGTGAAGTTTGTCACTGACTGGAGAACTCGGTTTGTCGTCTGTTGCGGGGGCGG
CAGTTATGGCGGTGCCGTTGGGCAGTGCACCCGTACCTTTGGGAGCGCGCGCCCTCGTCGTGTCGTGACG
TCACCCGTTCTGTTGGCTTATAATGCAGGGTGGGGCCACCTGCCGGTAGGTGTGCGGTAGGCTTTTCTCC
GTCGCAGGACGCAGGGTTCGGGCCTAGGGTAGGCTCTCCTGAATCGACAGGCGCCGGACCTCTGGTGAGG
GGAGGGATAAGTGAGGCGTCAGTTTCTTTGGTCGGTTTTATGTACCTATCTTCTTAAGTAGCTGAAGCTC
CGGTTTTGAACTATGCGCTCGGGGTTGGCGAGTGTGTTTTGTGAAGTTTTTTAGGCACCTTTTGAAATGT
AATCATTTGGGTCAATATGTAATTTTCAGTGTTAGACTTGTAAATTGTCCGCTAAATTCTGGCCGTTTTT
GGCTTTTTTGTTAGACAACATGACCGAGTACAAGCCCACGGTGCGCCTCGCCACCCGCGACGACGTCCCC
AGGGCCGTACGCACCCTCGCCGCCGCGTTCGCCGACTACCCCGCCACGCGCCACACCGTCGATCCGGACC
GCCACATCGAGCGGGTCACCGAGCTGCAAGAACTCTTCCTCACGCGCGTCGGGCTCGACATCGGCAAGGT
GTGGGTCGCGGACGACGGCGCCGCGGTGGCGGTCTGGACCACGCCGGAGAGCGTCGAAGCGGGGGCGGTG
TTCGCCGAGATCGGCCCGCGCATGGCCGAGTTGAGCGGTTCCCGGCTGGCCGCGCAGCAACAGATGGAGG
GCCTCCTGGCGCCGCACCGGCCCAAGGAGCCCGCGTGGTTCCTGGCCACCGTCGGCGTCTCGCCCGACCA
CCAGGGCAAGGGTCTGGGCAGCGCCGTCGTGCTCCCCGGAGTGGAGGCCGCCGAGCGCGCCGGGGTGCCC
GCCTTCCTGGAGACCTCCGCGCCCCGCAACCTCCCCTTCTACGAGCGGCTCGGCTTCACCGTCACCGCCG
ACGTCGAGGTGCCCGAAGGACCGCGCACCTGGTGCATGACCCGCAAGCCCGGTGCCTAGGCTAGTATGTA
AGCCTAGTCTTAGATAATAAAATCGCTATCCATCGAAGATGGATGTGTGTTGGTTTTTTGTGTGTGTAAC
GCTAGGCGCGCCTGGTGTACCGAGAACGATCCTCTCAGTGCGAGTCTCGACGATCCATATCGTTGCTTGG
CAGTCAGCCAGTCGGAATCCAGCTTGGGACCCAGGAAGTCCAATCGTCAGATATTGTACTCAAGCCTGGT
CACGGCAGCGTACCGATCTGTTTAAACCTAGATATTGATAGTCTGATCGGTCAACGTATAATCGAGTCCT
AGCTTTTGCAAACATCTATCAAGAGACAGGATCAGCAGGAGGCTTTCGCATGATTGAACAAGATGGATTG
CACGCAGGTTCTCCGGCGGCTTGGGTGGAGAGGCTATTCGGCTATGACTGGGCACAACAGACAATCGGCT
GCTCTGATGCCGCCGTGTTCCGGCTGTCAGCGCAGGGGCGTCCGGTTCTTTTTGTCAAGACCGACCTGTC
CGGTGCCCTGAATGAACTGCAAGACGAGGCAGCGCGGCTATCGTGGCTGGCGACGACGGGCGTTCCTTGC
GCGGCTGTGCTCGACGTTGTCACTGAAGCGGGAAGGGACTGGCTGCTATTGGGCGAAGTGCCGGGGCAGG
ATCTCCTGTCATCTCACCTTGCTCCTGCCGAGAAAGTATCCATCATGGCTGATGCAATGCGGCGGCTGCA
TACGCTTGATCCGGCTACCTGCCCATTCGACCACCAAGCGAAACATCGCATCGAGCGAGCACGTACTCGG
ATGGAAGCCGGTCTTGTCGATCAGGATGATCTGGACGAAGAGCATCAGGGGCTCGCGCCAGCCGAACTGT
TCGCCAGGCTCAAGGCGTCTATGCCCGACGGCGAGGATCTCGTCGTGACCCACGGCGATGCCTGCTTGCC
GAATATCATGGTGGAAAATGGCCGCTTTTCTGGATTCATCGACTGTGGCCGTCTGGGTGTGGCGGACCGC
TATCAGGACATAGCGTTGGCTACCCGTGATATTGCTGAAGAGCTTGGCGGCGAATGGGCTGACCGCTTCC
TTGTGCTTTACGGTATCGCCGCGCCCGATTCGCAGCGCATCGCCTTCTATCGCCTTCTTGACGAGTTCTT
CTGACCGATTCTAGGTGCATTGGCGCAGAAAAAAATGCCTGATGCGACGCTGCGCGTCTTATACTCCCAC
ATATGCCAGATTCAGCAACGGATACGGCTTCCCCAACTTGCCCACTTCCATACGTGTCCTCCTTACCAGA
AATTTATCCTTAAGGTCGTTTAAACTCGACTCTGGCTCTATCGAATCTCCGTCGTTTCGAGCTTACGCGA
ACAGCCGTGGCGCTCATTTGCTCGTCGGGCATCGAATCTCGTCAGCTATCGTCAGCTTACCTTTTTGGCA
GCGATCGCGGCTCCCGACATCTTGGACCATTAGCTCCACAGGTATCTTCTTCCCTCTAGTGGTCATAACA
GCAGCTTCAGCTACCTCTCAATTCAAAAAACCCCTCAAGACCCGTTTAGAGGCCCCAAGGGGTTATGCTA
TCAATCGTTGCGTTACACACACAAAAAACCAACACACATCCATCTTCGATGGATAGCGATTTTATTATCT
AACTGCTGATCGAGTGTAGCCAGATCTAGTAATCAATTACGGGGTCATTAGTTCATAGCCCATATATGGA
GTTCCGCGTTACATAACTTACGGTAAATGGCCCGCCTGGCTGACCGCCCAACGACCCCCGCCCATTGACG
TCAATAATGACGTATGTTCCCATAGTAACGCCAATAGGGACTTTCCATTGACGTCAATGGGTGGAGTATT
TACGGTAAACTGCCCACTTGGCAGTACATCAAGTGTATCATATGCCAAGTACGCCCCCTATTGACGTCAA
TGACGGTAAATGGCCCGCCTGGCATTATGCCCAGTACATGACCTTATGGGACTTTCCTACTTGGCAGTAC
ATCTACGTATTAGTCATCGCTATTACCATGCTGATGCGGTTTTGGCAGTACATCAATGGGCGTGGATAGC
GGTTTGACTCACGGGGATTTCCAAGTCTCCACCCCATTGACGTCAATGGGAGTTTGTTTTGGCACCAAAA
TCAACGGGACTTTCCAAAATGTCGTAACAACTCCGCCCCATTGACGCAAATGGGCGGTAGGCGTGTACGG
TGGGAGGTCTATATAAGCAGAGCTGGTTTAGTGAACCGTCAGATCAGATCTTTGTCGATCCTACCATCCA
CTCGACACACCCGCCAGCGGCCGCATGTACCACAACGGACTACATCTACATTTGATCCGGAGGCAGCATA
TGTGGCATTTGAAGCTAGATACGGACAAGTGCTCAATGCTGGTGTTGTTAGAGTCTTCTTCCTCAACCAA
AAGAAGGCCAAAGATGTCTTACGTAAGACATCGAGGCCCATGGTTGACCTTACTTTTGGTGGGGTCCAAT
TTGCAATGGTTAATAACCATTTCCCACAGTTCCAGTCGAATCCAGTGCCGGACAACGGTCTTACCCTGCA
CCGTCTGTCAGGATACCCTCGAGTACTATCCGTATGATGTGCCGGATTATGCGTAGCGCTATCGATTTCT
GGATCCGCAGGCCTCTGCTAGCTTGACTGACTGAGATACAGCGTACCTTCAGCTCACAGACATGATAAGA
TACATTGATGAGTTTGGACAAACCACAACTAGAATGCAGTGAAAAAAATGCTTTATTTGTGAAATTTGTG
ATGCTATTGCTTTATTTGTAACCATTATAAGCTGCAATAAACAAGTTAACAACAACAATTGCATTCATTT
TATGTTTCAGGTTCAGGGGGAGGTGTGGGAGGTTTTTTAAAGCAAGTAAAACCTCTACAAATGTGGTATT
GGCCCATCTCTATCGGTATCGTAGCATAACCCCTTGGGGCCTCTAAACGGGTCTTGAGGGGTTTTTTGTG
CCCCTCGGGCCGGATTGCTATCTACCGGCATTGGCGCAGAAAAAAATGCCTGATGCGACGCTGCGCGTCT
TATACTCCCACATATGCCAGATTCAGCAACGGATACGGCTTCCCCAACTTGCCCACTTCCATACGTGTCC
TCCTTACCAGAAATTTATCCTTAAGGTCGTCAGCTATCCTGCAGGCGATCTCTCGATTTCGATCAAGACA
TTCCTTTAATGGTCTTTTCTGGACACCACTAGGGGTCAGAAGTAGTTCATCAAACTTTCTTCCCTCCCTA
ATCTCATTGGTTACCTTGGGCTATCGAAACTTAATTAACCAGTCAAGTCAGCTACTTGGCGAGATCGACT
TGTCTGGGTTTCGACTACGCTCAGAATTGCGTCAGTCAAGTTCGATCTGGTCCTTGCTATTGCACCCGTT
CTCCGATTACGAGTTTCATTTAAATCATGTGAGCAAAAGGCCAGCAAAAGGCCAGGAACCGTAAAAAGGC
CGCGTTGCTGGCGTTTTTCCATAGGCTCCGCCCCCCTGACGAGCATCACAAAAATCGACGCTCAAGTCAG
AGGTGGCGAAACCCGACAGGACTATAAAGATACCAGGCGTTTCCCCCTGGAAGCTCCCTCGTGCGCTCTC
CTGTTCCGACCCTGCCGCTTACCGGATACCTGTCCGCCTTTCTCCCTTCGGGAAGCGTGGCGCTTTCTCA
TAGCTCACGCTGTAGGTATCTCAGTTCGGTGTAGGTCGTTCGCTCCAAGCTGGGCTGTGTGCACGAACCC
CCCGTTCAGCCCGACCGCTGCGCCTTATCCGGTAACTATCGTCTTGAGTCCAACCCGGTAAGACACGACT
TATCGCCACTGGCAGCAGCCACTGGTAACAGGATTAGCAGAGCGAGGTATGTAGGCGGTGCTACAGAGTT
CTTGAAGTGGTGGCCTAACTACGGCTACACTAGAAGAACAGTATTTGGTATCTGCGCTCTGCTGAAGCCA
GTTACCTTCGGAAAAAGAGTTGGTAGCTCTTGATCCGGCAAACAAACCACCGCTGGTAGCGGTGGTTTTT
TTGTTTGCAAGCAGCAGATTACGCGCAGAAAAAAAGGATCTCAAGAAGATCCTTTGATCTTTTCTACGGG
GTCTGACGCTCAGTGGAACGAAAACTCACGTTAAGGGATTTTGGTCATGAGATTATCAAAAAGGATCTTC
ACCTAGATCCTTTTAAATTAAAAATGAAGTTTTAAATCAATCTAAAGTATATATGAG
Features (pLannotate 1.2.2; 19 found; start..end, strand, type, name):
     19..83      -  CDS            bla(M) (fragment): β-lactamase lacking the signal sequence; bla(M); allows cytosolic expression of β-lactamase
    347..1556    +  promoter       UbC promoter: human ubiquitin C promoter
   1560..2157    +  CDS            PuroR (fragment): puromycin N-acetyltransferase; pac from Streptomyces; confers resistance to puromycin
   2186..2234    +  polyA_signal   poly(A) signal: synthetic polyadenylation signal
   2500..3294    +  CDS            NeoR/KanR: aminoglycoside phosphotransferase from Tn5; aph(3')-II (or nptII); confers resistance to neomycin, kanamycin, and G418 (Geneticin®)
   3307..3443    +  terminator     rrnG terminator: transcription terminator from the E. coli ribosomal RNA rrnG operon (Albrechtsen et al., 1991)
   3588..3659    +  misc_feature   5' β-globin insulator: insulator upstream of the human β-globin locus (Farrell et al., 2002)
   3664..3710    -  terminator     T7 terminator: transcription terminator for bacteriophage T7 RNA polymerase
   3728..3776    -  polyA_signal   poly(A) signal: synthetic polyadenylation signal
   3857..4160    +  enhancer       CMV enhancer: human cytomegalovirus immediate early enhancer
   4233..4250    -  promoter       CMV promoter (fragment): human cytomegalovirus (CMV) immediate early promoter
   4313..4364    +  promoter       CMVd2 promoter: truncated human cytomegalovirus (CMV) immediate early promoter that yields moderately reduced expression relative to the full-length promoter
   4437..4706    +  CDS            N (fragment): NCAP_SBVBH - Experimental evidence at protein level: Swiss-Prot protein existence level 1. Encapsidates the genome, protecting it from nucleases. The encapsidated genomic RNA is termed the nucleocapsid (NC) (By similarity). From Bovine Schmallenberg virus (isolate Bovine/BH80/Germany/2011) (SBV).
   4826..4947    -  polyA_signal   SV40 poly(A) signal: SV40 polyadenylation signal
   4970..5039    -  CDS            large T antigen (fragment): large T antigen from SV40 (simian virus 40)
   5062..5108    +  terminator     T7 terminator: transcription terminator for bacteriophage T7 RNA polymerase
   5138..5274    +  terminator     rrnG terminator: transcription terminator from the E. coli ribosomal RNA rrnG operon (Albrechtsen et al., 1991)
   5319..5390    +  misc_feature   3' β-globin insulator: insulator downstream of the human β-globin locus (Farrell et al., 2002)
   5616..6204    -  rep_origin     ori: high-copy-number ColE1/pMB1/pBR322/pUC origin of replication
