[The description below was written by a language model from this plasmid's Addgene catalogue record and pLannotate feature annotations shown in this document.]
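Description:
pCHA_OROV_NSs is a mammalian expression plasmid built on the pLPS-3' HA acceptor backbone. It expresses the small non-structural protein (NSs) of Oropouche orthobunyavirus with a C-terminal HA epitope tag. The 273 bp insert was derived from the viral S segment by trimming 66 bp from the 5' end and 415 bp from the 3' end so that only the NSs reading frame is expressed, and it was cloned between NotI and XhoI sites. Transcription is driven by the CMV immediate early enhancer and promoter. In bunyavirus S segments the NSs frame overlaps the nucleocapsid (N) gene, which probably explains why the automated annotation labels the roughly 270 nt insert region as an N fragment by homology to Schmallenberg virus. The annotation does not pick out the HA tag itself.

The plasmid is propagated in E. coli through a high-copy ColE1/pUC-type origin and selected with kanamycin via the Tn5 NeoR/KanR gene. The feature table also lists a human UbC promoter driving a puromycin resistance gene with a synthetic poly(A) signal, which could allow selection of transfected mammalian cells. An SV40 poly(A) signal lies downstream of the insert, annotated on the reverse strand. β-globin insulator elements and rrnG and T7 terminators flank the cassettes. The sequenced record is 6,357 nt, considerably larger than the 4,468 bp total given in the catalogue entry, and the record does not explain the difference. The construct suits transient expression of tagged NSs for detection or immunoprecipitation with anti-HA reagents in studies of the viral protein's function in host cells.
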