Addgene plasmid #208939: pCHA_OROV_NSs
Purpose: Expresses C-terminally HA-tagged Oropouche orthobunyavirus NSs protein from CMV promoter in mammalian cells
Depositing lab: Gerald Barry. Depositing organization: University College Dublin.
Backbone
  Vector backbone: V27 pLPS-3' HA - Acceptor
  Backbone manufacturer: Tony Pawson
  Backbone size w/o insert (bp): 4195
  Total vector size (bp): 4468
  Vector type: Mammalian Expression
Growth in bacteria
  Bacterial resistance: Kanamycin, 50 μg/mL
  Growth temperature: 37°C
  Growth strain: DH5alpha
  Copy number: High Copy
Gene/Insert
  Gene/Insert name: NSs (alt name: Small non-structural protein)
  Species: Oropouche orthobunyavirus
  Insert size (bp): 273
  Mutation: Deleted 66 bp from 5' end and deleted 415 bp from 3' end so only NSs expressed
  GenBank ID: NC_005777.1
  Promoter: CMV
  Tag / fusion protein: HA (C terminal on insert)
  Cloning method: Restriction Enzyme; 5′ cloning site NotI (unknown if destroyed); 3′ cloning site XhoI (unknown if destroyed)
  Sequencing primers: 5′ CGCAAATGGGCGGTAGGCGTG
Resource information
  A portion of this plasmid was derived from a plasmid made by: OROV genes were cloned from plasmids provided by Prof. Richard Elliott, University of Glasgow.
Terms and licenses: Academic/Nonprofit Terms; Industry Terms: Not Available to Industry
How to cite: pCHA_OROV_NSs was a gift from Gerald Barry (Addgene plasmid # 208939 ; http://n2t.net/addgene:208939 ; RRID:Addgene_208939)
